>Addgene plasmid #147419 | pAc5.1B-EGFP-DmNot2_1-436_R | depositor full sequence | sequence record 289866 | Full Sequence
CTTCAAGGAATTAATTCTATATTCTAAAAACACAAATGATACTTCTAAAAAAAATCATGAATGGCATCAA
CTCTGAATCAAATCTTTGCAGATGCACCTACTTCTCATTTCCACTGTCACATCATTTTTCCAGATCTCGC
TGCCTGTTATGTGGCCCACAAACCAAGACACGTTTTATGGCCATTAAAGCTGGCTGATCGTCGCCAAACA
CCAAATACATATCAATATGTACATTCGAGAAAGAAGCGATCAAAGAAGCGTCTTCGGGCGAGTAGGAGAA
TGCGGAGGAGAAGGAGAACGAGCTGATCTAGTATCTCTCCACAATCCAATGCCAACTGACCAACTGGCCA
TATTCGGAGCAATTTGAAGCCAATTTCCATCGCCTGGCGATCGCTCCATTCTTGGCTATATGTTTTTCAC
CGTTCCCGGGGCCATTTTCAAAGACTCGTCGGTAAGATAAGATTGTGTCACTCGCTGTCTCTCTTCATTT
GTCGAAGAATGCTGAGGAATTTCGCGATGACGTCGGCGAGTATTTTGAAGAATGAGAATAATTTGTATTT
ATACGAAAATCAGTTAGTGGAATTTTCTACAAAAACATGTTATCTATAGATAATTTTGTTGCAAAATATG
TTGACTATGACAAAGATTGTATGTATATACCTTTAATGTATTCTCATTTTCTTATGTATTTATAATGGCA
ATGATGATACTGATGATATTTTAAGATGATGCCAGACCACAGGCTGATTTCTGCGTCTTTTGCCGAACGC
AGTGCATGTGCGGTTGTTGTTTTTTGGAATAGTTTCAATTTTCGGACTGTCCGCTTTGATTTCAGTTTCT
TGGCTTATTCAAAAAGCAAAGTAAAGCCAAAAAAGCGAGATGGCAATACCAAATGCGGCAAAACGGTAGT
GGAAGGAAAGGGGTGCGGGGCAGCGGAAGGAAGGGTGGGGCGGGGCGTGGCGGGGTCTGTGGCTGGGCGC
GACGTCACCGACGTTGGAGCCACTCCTTTGACCATGTGTGCGTGTGTGTATTATTCGTGTCTCGCCACTC
GCCGGTTGTTTTTTTCTTTTTATCTCGCTCTCTCTAGCGCCATCTCGTACGCATGCTCAACGCACCGCAT
GTTGCCGTGTCCTTTATGCGTCATTTTGGCTCGAAATAGGCAATTATTTAAACAAAGATTAGTCAACGAA
AACGCTAAAATAAATAAGTCTACAATATGGTTACTTATTGCCATGTGTGTGCAGCCAACGATAGCAACAA
AAGCAACAACACAGTGGCTTTCCCTCTTTCACTTTTTGTTTGCAAGCGCGTGCGAGCAAGACGGCACGAC
CGGCAAACGCAATTACGCTGACAAAGAGCAGACGAAGTTTTGGCCGAAAAACATCAAGGCGCCTGATACG
AATGCATTTGCAATAACAATTGCGATATTTAATATTGTTTATGAAGCTGTTTGACTTCAAAACACACAAA
AAAAAAAATAAAACAAATTATTTGAAAGAGAATTAGGAATCGGACAGCTTATCGTTACGGGCTAACAGCA
CACCGAGACGAAATAGCTTACCTGACGTCACAGCCTCTGGAAGAACTGCCGCCAAGCAGAGAGAGAGAGA
AAAAGAGGGAGAGCAGCTTAGACCGCATGTGCTTGTGTGTGAGGCGTCTCTCTCTTCGTCTCCTGTTTGC
GCAAACGCATAGACTGCACTGAGAAAATCGATTACCTATTTTTTATGAATGAATATTTGCACTATTACTA
TTCAAAACTATTAAGATAGCAATCACATTCAATAGCCAAATACTATACCACCTGAGCGATGCAACGAAAT
GATCAATTTGAGCAAAAATGCTGCATATTTAGGACGGCATCATTATAGAAATGCTTCTTGCTGTGTACTT
TTCTCTCGTCTGGCAGCTGTTTCGCCGTTATTGTTAAAACCGGCTTAAGTTAGGTGTGTTTTCTACGACT
AGTGATGCCCCTACTAGAAGATGTGTGTTGCACAAATGTCCCTGAATAACCAATTTGAAGTGCAGATAGC
AGTAAACGTAAGCTAATATGAATATTATTTAACTGTAATGTTTTAATATCGCTGGACATTACTAATAAAC
CCACTATAAACACATGTACATATGTATGTTTTGGCATACAATGAGTAGTTGGGGAAAAAATGTGTAAAAG
CACCGTGACCATCACAGCATAAAGATAACCAGCTGAAGTATCGAATATGAGTAACCCCCAAATTGAATCA
CATGCCGCAACTGATAGGACCCATGGAAGTACACTCTTCATGGCGATATACAAGACACACACAAGCACGA
ACACCCAGTTGCGGAGGAAATTCTCCGTAAATGAAAACCCAATCGGCGAACAATTCATACCCATATATGG
TAAAAGTTTTGAACGCGACTTGAGAGCGGAGAGCATTGCGGCTGATAAGGTTTTAGCGCTAAGCGGGCTT
TATAAAACGGGCTGCGGGACCAGTTTTCATATCACTACCGTTTGAGTTCTTGTGCTGTGTGGATACTCCT
CCCGACACAAAGCCGCTCCATCAGCCAGCAGTCGTCTAATCCAGAGACCCCGGATCGGGGTACCAACATG
GTGAGCAAGGGCGAGGAGCTGTTCACCGGGGTGGTGCCCATCCTGGTCGAGCTGGACGGCGACGTAAACG
GCCACAAGTTCAGCGTGTCCGGCGAGGGCGAGGGCGATGCCACCTACGGCAAGCTGACCCTGAAGTTCAT
CTGCACCACCGGCAAGCTGCCCGTGCCCTGGCCCACCCTCGTGACCACCCTGACCTACGGCGTGCAGTGC
TTCAGCCGCTACCCCGACCACATGAAGCAGCACGACTTCTTCAAGTCCGCCATGCCCGAAGGCTACGTCC
AGGAGCGCACCATCTTCTTCAAGGACGACGGCAACTACAAGACCCGCGCCGAGGTGAAGTTCGAGGGCGA
CACCCTGGTGAACCGCATCGAGCTGAAGGGCATCGACTTCAAGGAGGACGGCAACATCCTGGGGCACAAG
CTGGAGTACAACTACAACAGCCACAACGTCTATATCATGGCCGACAAGCAGAAGAACGGCATCAAGGTGA
ACTTCAAGATCCGCCACAACATCGAGGACGGCAGCGTGCAGCTCGCCGACCACTACCAGCAGAACACCCC
CATCGGCGACGGCCCCGTGCTGCTGCCCGACAACCACTACCTGAGCACCCAGTCCGCCCTGAGCAAAGAC
CCCAACGAGAAGCGCGATCACATGGTCCTGCTGGAGTTCGTGACCGCCGCCGGGATCACTCTCGGCATGG
ACGAGCTGTACAAGCCAAGCTTGATGGCGAATTTAAATTTTCAACAACCCCCGAGAAGTATAGCGAACGC
GGCGTTAGCTGGCCGGACAACAGGCGGATTCGGTGGTAGCTCCCTGGCTGGCCATGTGACGCCCACGTCG
GGCATGTTTCAAACCGACTTCGCCAACTCCTATCCAGGAACGGCGAACTACGGACAGGCGCCGCAGCAGC
AGCAACAACAGCAGCAGCAGCCCCAACTGTCGCCGAACCGGAATGCCCAGCTGTCGGTCGGCGGACCCGC
CATCTCGAGTGGCAACCGCAACGCCAACCTCTTCGGCCAGCGTCAGTTTGTGGAGCGGCGAGCCATGCAA
GGATTGGGCAGTGGCCCCATGTCGAACATGGGCAACTTCATGCAGACGGGTCGCGGCGGCTACGGAACGG
GCGGAGGCGGTGGCGGTCCTTTGAATAACTTCCACGTGTTCGGCGGCGGCGGTGGTAGCGACACCTCCAC
GCCTGCCCTGCTCGATCCCACGGAGTTCCCCTCGCTGACGAATGCGCGCGGCCAGAACGACCAGACACTG
CCCCAATCGAATCCGCTCCAGCCGCCGGGCAGCAAACCCTATGGTAATTTCTTTACCTCTTTTGGCATGG
TGAAGCAACCGACGTCAGAGCAATCGGAGTTCACGATGTCTAACGAGGACTTCCCTGCGTTACCGGGCAC
CCAAAACTCGGACGGCACAACGAACGCGGTGGGGAGCGTCGCCGGAACAGGAGGCTCCGGAGGTGCGTCC
ACAGAGAACCACTTGGACGGCACGGAAAAGCCGATGAATTCGATAGTGGTCAGCGGATCAGCGAGCGGCA
GCAGCGGTTCCAACGTCGGCGTTGTAGGCGGCAATGGTCTCGGTGCCGTTGGCAGTGGTATAGGGGGCTT
GGCAGTAGGCGGCGGCGGAGGAGCTGGTAGCTCAGGAGGCGGAGGAGTCGGCGGCAATGCAGCCAGCGGC
GTTGTCGGCGGGTCCCATGTAGGACTGGTGGGCAGTAACAGCGGCATTGGCGGCGTCAACAGCGTACCCA
ACAGCAATGCCATGATGGGCGTAGGCGGCGGCCTGGGGAGTGGAAGCGGCTCGTCTGGGAGCGGAGCGGG
CGGCGAGCATCTGAACGATAATTCCAGCAACGATAAACTTGTAAAGAGCGGCGTGCAAACTTCGCCAGAT
GGGAAGGTCACAAACATACCAGCGACCATGGTGAACAACCAGTTCGGCATGGTTGGCCTGCTGACGTTCA
TTCGGGCTGCAGAAACGGATCCCAATCTGGTGACGCTCTCCTTGGGTACGGATCTCACGGGTTTAGGCCT
GTAATCTAGAGGGCCCGCGGTTCGAAGGTAAGCCTATCCCTAACCCTCTCCTCGGTCTCGATTCTACGCG
TACCGGTCATCATCACCATCACCATTGAGTTTAAACCCGCTGATCAGCCTCGACTGTGCCTTCTAAGGCC
TGAGCTCGCTGATCAGCCTCGATCGAGGATCCAGACATGATAAGATACATTGATGAGTTTGGACAAACCA
CAACTAGAATGCAGTGAAAAAAATGCTTTATTTGTGAAATTTGTGATGCTATTGCTTTATTTGTAACCAT
TATAAGCTGCAATAAACAAGTTAACAACAACAATTGCATTCATTTTATGTTTCAGGTTCAGGGGGAGGTG
TGGGAGGTTTTTTAAAGCAAGTAAAACCTCTACAAATGTGGTATGGCTGATTATGATCAGTCGACCGATG
CCCTTGAGAGCCTTCAACCCAGTCAGCTCCTTCCGGTGGGCGCGGGGCATGACTATCGTCGCCGCACTTA
TGACTGTCTTCTTTATCATGCAACTCGTAGGACAGGTGCCGGCAGCGCTCTGGGTCATTTTCGGCGAGGA
CCGCTTTCGCTGGAGCGCGACGATGATCGGCCTGTCGCTTGCGGTATTCGGAATCTTGCACGCCCTCGCT
CAAGCCTTCGTCACTGGTCCCGCCACCAAACGTTTCGGCGAGAAGCAGGCCATTATCGCCGGCATGGCGG
CCGACGCGCTGGGCTACGTCTTGCTGGCGTTCGCGACGCGAGGCTGGATGGCCTTCCCCATTATGATTCT
TCTCGCTTCCGGCGGCATCGGGATGCCCGCGTTGCAGGCCATGCTGTCCAGGCAGGTAGATGACGACCAT
CAGGGACAGCTTCAAGGATCGCTCGCGGCTCTTACCAGCCAGCAAAAGGCCAGGAACCGTAAAAAGGCCG
CGTTGCTGGCGTTTTTCCATAGGCTCCGCCCCCCTGACGAGCATCACAAAAATCGACGCTCAAGTCAGAG
GTGGCGAAACCCGACAGGACTATAAAGATACCAGGCGTTTCCCCCTGGAAGCTCCCTCGTGCGCTCTCCT
GTTCCGACCCTGCCGCTTACCGGATACCTGTCCGCCTTTCTCCCTTCGGGAAGCGTGGCGCTTTCTCAAT
GCTCACGCTGTAGGTATCTCAGTTCGGTGTAGGTCGTTCGCTCCAAGCTGGGCTGTGTGCACGAACCCCC
CGTTCAGCCCGACCGCTGCGCCTTATCCGGTAACTATCGTCTTGAGTCCAACCCGGTAAGACACGACTTA
TCGCCACTGGCAGCAGCCACTGGTAACAGGATTAGCAGAGCGAGGTATGTAGGCGGTGCTACAGAGTTCT
TGAAGTGGTGGCCTAACTACGGCTACACTAGAAGGACAGTATTTGGTATCTGCGCTCTGCTGAAGCCAGT
TACCTTCGGAAAAAGAGTTGGTAGCTCTTGATCCGGCAAACAAACCACCGCTGGTAGCGGTGGTTTTTTT
GTTTGCAAGCAGCAGATTACGCGCAGAAAAAAAGGATCTCAAGAAGATCCTTTGATCTTTTCTACGGGGT
CTGACGCTCAGTGGAACGAAAACTCACGTTAAGGGATTTTGGTCATGAGATTATCAAAAAGGATCTTCAC
CTAGATCCTTTTAAATTAAAAATGAAGTTTTAAATCAATCTAAAGTATATATGAGTAAACTTGGTCTGAC
AGTTACCAATGCTTAATCAGTGAGGCACCTATCTCAGCGATCTGTCTATTTCGTTCATCCATAGTTGCCT
GACTCCCCGTCGTGTAGATAACTACGATACGGGAGGGCTTACCATCTGGCCCCAGTGCTGCAATGATACC
GCGAGACCCACGCTCACCGGCTCCAGATTTATCAGCAATAAACCAGCCAGCCGGAAGGGCCGAGCGCAGA
AGTGGTCCTGCAACTTTATCCGCCTCCATCCAGTCTATTAATTGTTGCCGGGAAGCTAGAGTAAGTAGTT
CGCCAGTTAATAGTTTGCGCAACGTTGTTGCCATTGCTGCAGGCATCGTGGTGTCACGCTCGTCGTTTGG
TATGGCTTCATTCAGCTCCGGTTCCCAACGATCAAGGCGAGTTACATGATCCCCCATGTTGTGCAAAAAA
GCGGTTAGCTCCTTCGGTCCTCCGATCGTTGTCAGAAGTAAGTTGGCCGCAGTGTTATCACTCATGGTTA
TGGCAGCACTGCATAATTCTCTTACTGTCATGCCATCCGTAAGATGCTTTTCTGTGACTGGTGAGTACTC
AACCAAGTCATTCTGAGAATAGTGTATGCGGCGACCGAGTTGCTCTTGCCCGGCGTCAACACGGGATAAT
ACCGCGCCACATAGCAGAACTTTAAAAGTGCTCATCATTGGAAAACGTTCTTCGGGGCGAAAACTCTCAA
GGATCTTACCGCTGTTGAGATCCAGTTCGATGTAACCCACTCGTGCACCCAACTGATCTTCAGCATCTTT
TACTTTCACCAGCGTTTCTGGGTGAGCAAAAACAGGAAGGCAAAATGCCGCAAAAAAGGGAATAAGGGCG
ACACGGAAATGTTGAATACTCATACTCTTCCTTTTTCAATATTATTGAAGCATTTATCAGGGTTATTGTC
TCATGAGCGGATACATATTTGAATGTATTTAGAAAAATAAACAAATAGGGGTTCCGCGCACATTTCCCCG
AAAAGTGCCACCTGACGTCTAAGAAACCATTATTATCATGACATTAACCTATAAAAATAGGCGTATCACG
AGGCCCTTTCGT
Features (pLannotate 1.2.2; 10 found; start..end, strand, type, name):
     56..2568    +  promoter       Ac5 promoter: Drosophila melanogaster actin 5C promoter
   2588..3304    +  CDS            EGFP: EGFP is a basic (constitutively fluorescent) green fluorescent protein published in 1996, derived from Aequorea victoria. It is reported to be a rapidly-maturing weak dimer with moderate acid sensitivity.
   3314..4621    +  CDS            Rga (fragment): RGA_DROME - Also known as Not2 From Drosophila melanogaster (Fruit fly).
   4647..4688    +  CDS            V5 tag: epitope tag from simian virus 5
   4788..4922    -  polyA_signal   SV40 poly(A) signal: SV40 polyadenylation signal
   4945..5029    -  CDS            large T antigen (fragment): large T antigen from SV40 (simian virus 40)
   5030..5500    +  CDS            TcR (fragment): tetracycline efflux protein; tet; confers resistance to tetracycline
   5544..6132    -  rep_origin     ori: high-copy-number ColE1/pMB1/pBR322/pUC origin of replication
   6303..7163    -  CDS            AmpR: β-lactamase; bla; confers resistance to ampicillin, carbenicillin, and related antibiotics
   7164..7268    -  promoter       AmpR promoter: bla
