[The description below was written by a language model from this plasmid's Addgene catalogue record and pLannotate feature annotations shown in this document.]
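Description:
pAc5.1B-EGFP-DmNot2_1-436_R is a 7,362 nt insect expression plasmid that produces a GFP-tagged fragment of the Drosophila melanogaster CCR4-NOT subunit NOT2, the product of the Regena (Rga, CG2161) gene. The catalogue lists the backbone as unknown. However, the plasmid name and the annotated parts fit a pAc5.1-type vector: a roughly 2.5 kb D. melanogaster actin 5C (Ac5) promoter gives strong constitutive transcription in fly cells, and an SV40 polyadenylation signal lies downstream. In bacteria the plasmid replicates from a ColE1/pUC-family origin and is selected with ampicillin through the β-lactamase gene and its own promoter. The record lists it as low copy, even though this origin type is usually annotated as high copy. Short fragments of a tetracycline resistance gene and of SV40 large T antigen are also annotated; these appear to be non-functional backbone remnants.

The expression cassette places EGFP directly upstream of the Rga fragment, so the NOT2 portion should be made as an N-terminal EGFP fusion. The insert covers residues 1–436 and carries one silent change (C267T) relative to the reference ORF. A vector-derived V5 epitope is annotated just after the insert, but the record does not state whether it is read through in frame or cut off by a stop codon. No selectable marker for insect cells is annotated, which suggests transient transfection. The associated work concerns how CCR4-NOT complex modules assemble, so a tagged truncation like this would suit domain mapping, for example through localisation or co-immunoprecipitation in Drosophila cultured cells. The deposited sequence may be theoretical or based on Sanger reads.
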