Addgene plasmid #147419: pAc5.1B-EGFP-DmNot2_1-436_R
Purpose: Insect Expression of DmNot2_1-436
Depositing lab: Elisa Izaurralde. Depositing organization: Max Planck Institute for Developmental Biology. Publication: NOT10 and C2orf29/NOT11 form a conserved module of the CCR4-NOT complex that docks onto the NOT1 N-terminal domain. Bawankar P, Loh B, Wohlbold L, Schmidt S, Izaurralde E. RNA Biol. 2013 Feb;10(2):228-44. doi: 10.4161/rna.23018. Epub 2013 Jan 9. PubMed 23303381.
Backbone
  Vector backbone: Unknown
  Vector type: Insect Expression
Growth in bacteria
  Bacterial resistance: Ampicillin, 100 μg/mL
  Growth temperature: 37°C
  Growth strain: DH5alpha
  Copy number: Low Copy
Gene/Insert
  Gene/Insert name: DmNot2_1-436 (alt names: regena (rga); CG2138, CG2161)
  Species: D. melanogaster (fly)
  Mutation: one silent mutation C267T compared to the ORF extracted from NCBI NM_169080.1.
  Entrez Gene: Rga (a.k.a. Dmel_CG2161, CG2138, CG2161, Dmel\CG2161, NOT2, Not2, RGA, l(3)03834, not2)
  Cloning method: Unknown
Terms and licenses: Academic/Nonprofit Terms; Industry Terms: Not Available to Industry
Depositor comments: Plasmids from this collection were made available to the research community and donated after the lab closed. Please note that the sequence provided by the depositing laboratory may be theoretical/predicted or based on Sanger sequencing results. There may be discrepancies between sequencing results obtained by Addgene and the depositor sequence. If an Addgene verified sequence is not available, please contact before placing your order to request that our lab fully sequence the plasmid.
How to cite: pAc5.1B-EGFP-DmNot2_1-436_R was a gift from Elisa Izaurralde (Addgene plasmid # 147419 ; http://n2t.net/addgene:147419 ; RRID:Addgene_147419)
